Addgene plasmid #133961: pUC19-U6-terminator (SL695)
Purpose: pUC19 plasmid with U6 promoter followed by a poly-T termination signal
Depositing lab: Keith Joung. Depositing organization: Massachusetts General Hospital.
Backbone
  Vector backbone: pUC19
  Vector type: Mammalian Expression
Growth in bacteria
  Bacterial resistance: Ampicillin, 100 μg/mL
  Growth temperature: 37°C
  Growth strain: DH5alpha
  Copy number: High Copy
Gene/Insert
  Gene/Insert name: U6 promoter (alt name: SL695)
  Species: Synthetic
  Mutation: N/A
  Cloning method: Restriction Enzyme; 5′ cloning site NheI (unknown if destroyed); 3′ cloning site HindIII (unknown if destroyed)
  Sequencing primers: 5′ oS280-CAGGGTTATTGTCTCATGAGCGG
Terms and licenses: Academic/Nonprofit Terms; Industry Terms: Not Available to Industry
How to cite: pUC19-U6-terminator (SL695) was a gift from Keith Joung (Addgene plasmid # 133961 ; http://n2t.net/addgene:133961 ; RRID:Addgene_133961)
