[The description below was written by a language model from this plasmid's Addgene catalogue record and pLannotate feature annotations shown in this document.]
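Description:
pUC19-U6-terminator (SL695) is a small (about 2.2 kb) pUC19-derived plasmid catalogued as a mammalian expression vector. It is maintained in E. coli at high copy number through the ColE1/pMB1-type pUC origin and selected with ampicillin via the β-lactamase gene (AmpR) driven by its native bla promoter. These two bacterial elements account for most of the annotated sequence, so the backbone appears to be a trimmed-down version of pUC19: no lacZα or multiple cloning site features are annotated.

The payload is a synthetic cassette, recorded as cloned between NheI and HindIII sites, consisting of the human U6 snRNA promoter followed directly by a poly-T tract. U6 is an RNA polymerase III promoter widely used to drive short, non-coding transcripts such as guide RNAs or shRNAs in mammalian cells, and a run of thymidines serves as the Pol III termination signal. The terminator is stated in the catalogue entry but is not separately annotated in the feature table. Because the record names no transcribed insert between the promoter and the terminator, the plasmid appears to be an "empty" U6 unit that would not produce a functional small RNA. Such constructs commonly serve as a no-guide negative control, as filler DNA in transfections, or as a parent for building U6-driven RNA cassettes, but the record does not state the intended application. A short fragment resembling a Gateway attB1 site is also annotated upstream of the U6 promoter on the circular map. At only 18 nt, it is likely a partial match or cloning remnant rather than a functional recombination site.
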