Features (pLannotate 1.2.2; 5 found; start..end, strand, type, name):
      1..241     +  promoter       U6 promoter: RNA polymerase III promoter for human U6 snRNA
    358..946     -  rep_origin     ori: high-copy-number ColE1/pMB1/pBR322/pUC origin of replication
   1117..1977    -  CDS            AmpR: β-lactamase; bla; confers resistance to ampicillin, carbenicillin, and related antibiotics
   1978..2082    -  promoter       AmpR promoter: bla
   2120..2137    +  protein_bind   attB1 (fragment): mutant version of attB; recombination site for the Gateway® BP reaction BP Clonase™
>Addgene plasmid #133961 | pUC19-U6-terminator (SL695) | addgene full sequence | sequence record 264466 | Addgene NGS Result
GAGGGCCTATTTCCCATGATTCCTTCATATTTGCATATACGATACAAGGCTGTTAGAGAGATAATTAGAA
TTAATTTGACTGTAAACACAAAGATATTAGTACAAAATACGTGACGTAGAAAGTAATAATTTCTTGGGTA
GTTTGCAGTTTTAAAATTATGTTTTAAAATGGACTATCATATGCTTACCGTAACTTGAAAGTATTTCGAT
TTCTTGGCTTTATATATCTTGTGGAAAGGACGAAACACCTCTAGATTTTTTAAGCTTGGGCCGCTCGAGG
TACCTCTCTACATATGACATGTGAGCAAAAGGCCAGCAAAAGGCCAGGAACCGTAAAAAGGCCGCGTTGC
TGGCGTTTTTCCATAGGCTCCGCCCCCCTGACGAGCATCACAAAAATCGACGCTCAAGTCAGAGGTGGCG
AAACCCGACAGGACTATAAAGATACCAGGCGTTTCCCCCTGGAAGCTCCCTCGTGCGCTCTCCTGTTCCG
ACCCTGCCGCTTACCGGATACCTGTCCGCCTTTCTCCCTTCGGGAAGCGTGGCGCTTTCTCATAGCTCAC
GCTGTAGGTATCTCAGTTCGGTGTAGGTCGTTCGCTCCAAGCTGGGCTGTGTGCACGAACCCCCCGTTCA
GCCCGACCGCTGCGCCTTATCCGGTAACTATCGTCTTGAGTCCAACCCGGTAAGACACGACTTATCGCCA
CTGGCAGCAGCCACTGGTAACAGGATTAGCAGAGCGAGGTATGTAGGCGGTGCTACAGAGTTCTTGAAGT
GGTGGCCTAACTACGGCTACACTAGAAGAACAGTATTTGGTATCTGCGCTCTGCTGAAGCCAGTTACCTT
CGGAAAAAGAGTTGGTAGCTCTTGATCCGGCAAACAAACCACCGCTGGTAGCGGTGGTTTTTTTGTTTGC
AAGCAGCAGATTACGCGCAGAAAAAAAGGATCTCAAGAAGATCCTTTGATCTTTTCTACGGGGTCTGACG
CTCAGTGGAACGAAAACTCACGTTAAGGGATTTTGGTCATGAGATTATCAAAAAGGATCTTCACCTAGAT
CCTTTTAAATTAAAAATGAAGTTTTAAATCAATCTAAAGTATATATGAGTAAACTTGGTCTGACAGTTAC
CAATGCTTAATCAGTGAGGCACCTATCTCAGCGATCTGTCTATTTCGTTCATCCATAGTTGCCTGACTCC
CCGTCGTGTAGATAACTACGATACGGGAGGGCTTACCATCTGGCCCCAGTGCTGCAATGATACCGCGAGA
CCCACGCTCACCGGCTCCAGATTTATCAGCAATAAACCAGCCAGCCGGAAGGGCCGAGCGCAGAAGTGGT
CCTGCAACTTTATCCGCCTCCATCCAGTCTATTAATTGTTGCCGGGAAGCTAGAGTAAGTAGTTCGCCAG
TTAATAGTTTGCGCAACGTTGTTGCCATTGCTACAGGCATCGTGGTGTCACGCTCGTCGTTTGGTATGGC
TTCATTCAGCTCCGGTTCCCAACGATCAAGGCGAGTTACATGATCCCCCATGTTGTGCAAAAAAGCGGTT
AGCTCCTTCGGTCCTCCGATCGTTGTCAGAAGTAAGTTGGCCGCAGTGTTATCACTCATGGTTATGGCAG
CACTGCATAATTCTCTTACTGTCATGCCATCCGTAAGATGCTTTTCTGTGACTGGTGAGTACTCAACCAA
GTCATTCTGAGAATAGTGTATGCGGCGACCGAGTTGCTCTTGCCCGGCGTCAATACGGGATAATACCGCG
CCACATAGCAGAACTTTAAAAGTGCTCATCATTGGAAAACGTTCTTCGGGGCGAAAACTCTCAAGGATCT
TACCGCTGTTGAGATCCAGTTCGATGTAACCCACTCGTGCACCCAACTGATCTTCAGCATCTTTTACTTT
CACCAGCGTTTCTGGGTGAGCAAAAACAGGAAGGCAAAATGCCGCAAAAAAGGGAATAAGGGCGACACGG
AAATGTTGAATACTCATACTCTTCCTTTTTCAATATTATTGAAGCATTTATCAGGGTTATTGTCTCATGA
GCGGATACATATTTGAATGTATTTAGAAAAATAAACAAATAGGGGTTCCGCGCACATTTCCCCGAAAAGT
GCCACCTGACGTCGCTAGCTGTACAAAAAAGCAGGCTTTAAAGGAACCAATTCAGTCGACTGGATCCGGT
ACCAAGGTCGGGCAGGAA
